Addgene plasmid #239945: LLP1023
Purpose: CaMV 35S driving the expression of dCas9
Depositing lab: Ryan Lister. Depositing organization: University of Western Australia. Publication: CRISPRi-based circuits to control gene expression in plants. Khan MA, Herring G, Zhu JY, Oliva M, Fourie E, Johnston B, Zhang Z, Potter J, Pineda L, Pflueger J, Swain T, Pflueger C, Lloyd JPB, Secco D, Small I, Kidd BN, Lister R. Nat Biotechnol. 2025 Mar;43(3):416-430. doi: 10.1038/s41587-024-02236-w. Epub 2024 May 20. PubMed 38769424.
Backbone
  Vector backbone: pBluescript SK(+)
  Vector type: CRISPR, Synthetic Biology
Growth in bacteria
  Bacterial resistance: Ampicillin, 100 μg/mL
  Growth temperature: 30°C
  Growth strain: DH5alpha
  Copy number: High Copy
Gene/Insert
  Gene/Insert name: CaMV 35S::dCas9 (alt name: Other genes: 35S:Csy4 35S::sgRNA-A)
  Species: Other
  Mutation: N/A
  Cloning method: Gibson Cloning
Terms and licenses: Academic/Nonprofit Terms; Industry Terms: Not Available to Industry
How to cite: LLP1023 was a gift from Ryan Lister (Addgene plasmid # 239945 ; http://n2t.net/addgene:239945 ; RRID:Addgene_239945)
