[The description below was written by a language model from this plasmid's Addgene catalogue record and pLannotate feature annotations shown in this document.]
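Description:
LLP1023 is a 9.9 kb, high-copy pBluescript SK(+)-based plasmid built for CRISPR interference (CRISPRi) gene circuits in plants. It is propagated in E. coli through the ColE1/pUC-type origin and selected with ampicillin via the β-lactamase gene. The backbone also retains the f1 phage origin, the T7 and T3 promoters, and remnants of the lacZα/lac promoter region that flank the cloning site. No T-DNA borders or plant selectable marker are annotated, which suggests direct DNA delivery for transient expression rather than Agrobacterium-mediated transformation, although the record does not state the delivery method.

The payload, assembled by Gibson cloning, consists of three tandem expression units in the same orientation, each driven by its own copy of the strong constitutive CaMV 35S promoter. The first transcribes a guide RNA (sgRNA-A): a CRISPR direct repeat element, of the kind recognised by Csy4, precedes the spacer and the Streptococcus pyogenes gRNA scaffold, and the unit ends with the Ti plasmid gene 7 terminator. The second unit expresses Csy4 (Cas6f), the Pseudomonas aeruginosa endoribonuclease, followed by a CaMV poly(A) signal, a synthetic poly(A) signal and an RNA polymerase II pause site that help insulate it from the downstream unit. Csy4 cleavage allows a functional guide to be released from an RNA polymerase II transcript. The third unit expresses a plant codon-optimised Cas9 containing the potato IV2 intron, ending in a CaMV poly(A) signal. The catalogue describes this as nuclease-dead dCas9, though the automated annotation labels it simply as Cas9. Together the parts supply a programmable, guide-directed repressor for use as a component of synthetic gene-regulation circuits.
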