Features (pLannotate 1.2.2; 27 found; start..end, strand, type, name):
     99..687     -  rep_origin     ori: high-copy-number ColE1/pMB1/pBR322/pUC origin of replication
    858..1718    -  CDS            AmpR: β-lactamase; bla; confers resistance to ampicillin, carbenicillin, and related antibiotics
   1719..1823    -  promoter       AmpR promoter: bla
   1876..2304    -  rep_origin     f1 ori (sequence partly withheld): f1 bacteriophage origin of replication; arrow indicates direction of (+) strand synthesis
   2309..2466    -  CDS            lacZα (fragment): LacZα fragment of β-galactosidase; lacZ fragment
   2469..2487    +  promoter       T7 promoter: promoter for bacteriophage T7 RNA polymerase
   2523..2867    +  promoter       CaMV 35S promoter: strong constitutive promoter from cauliflower mosaic virus
   2820..2866    +  promoter       minimal CaMV 35S promoter: minimal 35S promoter from cauliflower mosaic virus
   2867..2894    +  ncRNA          CRISPR-DR4: Accession: RF01317 - CRISPR RNA direct repeat element
   2908..2983    +  misc_RNA       gRNA scaffold: guide RNA scaffold for the Streptococcus pyogenes CRISPR/Cas9 system
   3033..3233    +  terminator     gene 7 terminator: transcription terminator for octopine-type Ti plasmid gene 7
   3284..3628    +  promoter       CaMV 35S promoter: strong constitutive promoter from cauliflower mosaic virus
   3581..3627    +  promoter       minimal CaMV 35S promoter: minimal 35S promoter from cauliflower mosaic virus
   3668..4225    +  CDS            cas6f: CAS6_PSEAB - Also known as csy4. Experimental evidence at protein level: Swiss-Prot protein existence level 1. CRISPR (clustered regularly interspaced short palindromic repeat) is an adaptive immune system that provides protection against mobile genetic elements (viruses, transposable elements and conjugative plasmids). CRISPR clusters contain sequences complementary to antecedent mobile elements and target invading nucleic acids. CRISPR clusters are transcribed and processed into CRISPR RNA (crRNA). Processes pre-crRNA into individual crRNA units. Absolutely required for crRNA production or s
   4296..4455    +  polyA_signal   CaMV poly(A) signal (fragment): cauliflower mosaic virus polyadenylation signal
   4467..4515    +  polyA_signal   poly(A) signal: synthetic polyadenylation signal
   4529..4620    +  misc_feature   pause site: RNA polymerase II transcriptional pause signal from the human α2 globin gene
   4627..4971    +  promoter       CaMV 35S promoter: strong constitutive promoter from cauliflower mosaic virus
   4924..4970    +  promoter       minimal CaMV 35S promoter: minimal 35S promoter from cauliflower mosaic virus
   5023..9309    +  CDS            pcoCas9: Cas9 endonuclease from the Streptococcus pyogenes Type II CRISPR/Cas system plant codon-optimized Cas9 gene containing the potato IV2 intron
   9413..9572    +  polyA_signal   CaMV poly(A) signal (fragment): cauliflower mosaic virus polyadenylation signal
   9602..9620    -  promoter       T3 promoter: promoter for bacteriophage T3 RNA polymerase
   9665..9681    -  protein_bind   lac operator: The lac repressor binds to the lac operator to inhibit transcription in E. coli. This inhibition can be relieved by adding lactose or isopropyl-β-D-thiogalactopyranoside (IPTG). lac repressor encoded by lacI
   9689..9719    -  promoter       lac promoter: promoter for the E. coli lac operon
   9734..9755    -  protein_bind   CAP binding site: CAP binding activates transcription in the presence of cAMP. E. coli catabolite activator protein
   9768..9860    -  CDS            lacI (fragment): lac repressor; lacI; The lac repressor binds to the lac operator to inhibit transcription in E. coli. This inhibition can be relieved by adding lactose or isopropyl-β-D-thiogalactopyranoside (IPTG).
   9862..9944    -  rep_origin     RSF ori (fragment): Plasmids containing the RSF 1030 origin of replication can be propagated in E. coli cells that contain additional plasmids with compatible origins.
>Addgene plasmid #239945 | LLP1023 | addgene full sequence | sequence record 490744 | Addgene NGS Result
CGGTTATCCACAGAATCAGGGGATAACGCAGGAAAGAACATGTGAGCAAAAGGCCAGCAAAAGGCCAGGA
ACCGTAAAAAGGCCGCGTTGCTGGCGTTTTTCCATAGGCTCCGCCCCCCTGACGAGCATCACAAAAATCG
ACGCTCAAGTCAGAGGTGGCGAAACCCGACAGGACTATAAAGATACCAGGCGTTTCCCCCTGGAAGCTCC
CTCGTGCGCTCTCCTGTTCCGACCCTGCCGCTTACCGGATACCTGTCCGCCTTTCTCCCTTCGGGAAGCG
TGGCGCTTTCTCATAGCTCACGCTGTAGGTATCTCAGTTCGGTGTAGGTCGTTCGCTCCAAGCTGGGCTG
TGTGCACGAACCCCCCGTTCAGCCCGACCGCTGCGCCTTATCCGGTAACTATCGTCTTGAGTCCAACCCG
GTAAGACACGACTTATCGCCACTGGCAGCAGCCACTGGTAACAGGATTAGCAGAGCGAGGTATGTAGGCG
GTGCTACAGAGTTCTTGAAGTGGTGGCCTAACTACGGCTACACTAGAAGAACAGTATTTGGTATCTGCGC
TCTGCTGAAGCCAGTTACCTTCGGAAAAAGAGTTGGTAGCTCTTGATCCGGCAAACAAACCACCGCTGGT
AGCGGTGGTTTTTTTGTTTGCAAGCAGCAGATTACGCGCAGAAAAAAAGGATCTCAAGAAGATCCTTTGA
TCTTTTCTACGGGGTCTGACGCTCAGTGGAACGAAAACTCACGTTAAGGGATTTTGGTCATGAGATTATC
AAAAAGGATCTTCACCTAGATCCTTTTAAATTAAAAATGAAGTTTTAAATCAATCTAAAGTATATATGAG
TAAACTTGGTCTGACAGTTACCAATGCTTAATCAGTGAGGCACCTATCTCAGCGATCTGTCTATTTCGTT
CATCCATAGTTGCCTGACTCCCCGTCGTGTAGATAACTACGATACGGGAGGGCTTACCATCTGGCCCCAG
TGCTGCAATGATACCGCGAGACCCACGCTCACCGGCTCCAGATTTATCAGCAATAAACCAGCCAGCCGGA
AGGGCCGAGCGCAGAAGTGGTCCTGCAACTTTATCCGCCTCCATCCAGTCTATTAATTGTTGCCGGGAAG
CTAGAGTAAGTAGTTCGCCAGTTAATAGTTTGCGCAACGTTGTTGCCATTGCTACAGGCATCGTGGTGTC
ACGCTCGTCGTTTGGTATGGCTTCATTCAGCTCCGGTTCCCAACGATCAAGGCGAGTTACATGATCCCCC
ATGTTGTGCAAAAAAGCGGTTAGCTCCTTCGGTCCTCCGATCGTTGTCAGAAGTAAGTTGGCCGCAGTGT
TATCACTCATGGTTATGGCAGCACTGCATAATTCTCTTACTGTCATGCCATCCGTAAGATGCTTTTCTGT
GACTGGTGAGTACTCAACCAAGTCATTCTGAGAATAGTGTATGCGGCGACCGAGTTGCTCTTGCCCGGCG
TCAATACGGGATAATACCGCGCCACATAGCAGAACTTTAAAAGTGCTCATCATTGGAAAACGTTCTTCGG
GGCGAAAACTCTCAAGGATCTTACCGCTGTTGAGATCCAGTTCGATGTAACCCACTCGTGCACCCAACTG
ATCTTCAGCATCTTTTACTTTCACCAGCGTTTCTGGGTGAGCAAAAACAGGAAGGCAAAATGCCGCAAAA
AAGGGAATAAGGGCGACACGGAAATGTTGAATACTCATACTCTTCCTTTTTCAATATTATTGAAGCATTT
ATCAGGGTTATTGTCTCATGAGCGGATACATATTTGAATGTATTTAGAAAAATAAACAAATAGGGGTTCC
GCGCACATTTCCCCGAAAAGTGCCACCTAAATTGTAAGCGTTAATATTTTGTTAAAATTCGCGTTAAATT
TTTGTTAAATCAGCTCATTTTTTAACCAATAGGCCGAAATCGGCAAAATCCCTTATAAATCAAAAGAATA
GACCGAGATAGGGT
[37 nt withheld, positions 1975-2011]
AAAGAACGTGGACTCCAACGTCAAAGG
[49 nt withheld, positions 2039-2087]
T
[91 nt withheld, positions 2089-2179]
G
[124 nt withheld, positions 2181-2304]
CCCATTCGCCATTCAGGCTGCGCAACTGTTGGGAAGGGCGATCGGTGCGGGCCTCTTCGCTATTACGCCA
GCTGGCGAAAGGGGGATGTGCTGCAAGGCGATTAAGTTGGGTAACGCCAGGGTTTTCCCAGTCACGACGT
TGTAAAACGACGGCCAGTGAATTGTAATACGACTCACTATAGGGCGAATTGGGTACAAGCTTATCTAACG
ATGAGCTCTGAGACTTTTCAACAAAGGGTAATATCGGGAAACCTCCTCGGATTCCATTGCCCAGCTATCT
GTCACTTCATCAAAAGGACAGTAGAAAAGGAAGGTGGCACCTACAAATGCCATCATTGCGATAAAGGAAA
GGCTATCGTTCAAGATGCCTCTGCCGACAGTGGTCCCAAAGATGGACCCCCACCCACGAGGAGCATCGTG
GAAAAAGAAGACGTTCCAACCACGTCTTCAAAGCAAGTGGATTGATGTGATATCTCCACTGACGTAAGGG
ATGACGCACAATCCCACTATCCTTCGCAAGACCCTTCCTCTATATAAGGAAGTTCATTTCATTTGGAGAG
GACGTTCACTGCCGTATAGGCAGTATAGAACCGATCCTCCCATGTTTTAGAGCTAGAAATAGCAAGTTAA
AATAAGGCTAGTCCGTTATCAACTTGAAAAAGTGGCACCGAGTCGGTGCGTTCACTGCCGTATAGGCAGC
TGCAGACTGACTAACTAGGATGAGCTAAGCTAGCTATATCATCAATTTATGTATTACACATAATATCGCA
CTCAGTCTTTCATCTACGGCAATGTACCAGCTGATATAATCAGTTATTGAAATATTTCTGAATTTAAACT
TGCATCAATAAATTTATGTTTTTGCTTGGACTATAATACCTGACTTGTTATTTTATCAATAAATATTTAA
ACTATATTTCTTTCAAGATGGGAATTAACATCTACAAATTGCCTTTTCTTATCGACCATGTACCATATGT
GAGACTTTTCAACAAAGGGTAATATCGGGAAACCTCCTCGGATTCCATTGCCCAGCTATCTGTCACTTCA
TCAAAAGGACAGTAGAAAAGGAAGGTGGCACCTACAAATGCCATCATTGCGATAAAGGAAAGGCTATCGT
TCAAGATGCCTCTGCCGACAGTGGTCCCAAAGATGGACCCCCACCCACGAGGAGCATCGTGGAAAAAGAA
GACGTTCCAACCACGTCTTCAAAGCAAGTGGATTGATGTGATATCTCCACTGACGTAAGGGATGACGCAC
AATCCCACTATCCTTCGCAAGACCCTTCCTCTATATAAGGAAGTTCATTTCATTTGGAGAGGACCCTAGG
ATGGCTCCAAAAAAGAAAAGAAAGGTTGCTAGCGACCATTACTTAGATATTAGATTGAGACCAGACCCAG
AGTTCCCTCCAGCACAGTTGATGTCAGTGTTATTCGGAAAATTGCACCAGGCTTTGGTTGCACAAGGTGG
AGATAGAATTGGTGTGAGTTTTCCTGATTTGGACGAGTCTAGGTCAAGATTGGGAGAAAGGTTAAGAATC
CATGCTTCAGCAGATGACCTTAGGGCTTTGTTAGCAAGACCTTGGTTAGAGGGTCTTAGAGATCATTTGC
AGTTCGGAGAACCAGCTGTTGTGCCACACCCTACACCATATAGACAAGTTTCTAGAGTGCAGGCAAAATC
AAATCCTGAGAGACTTAGAAGGAGATTGATGAGGAGACACGACTTATCTGAAGAGGAAGCTAGGAAGAGA
ATACCTGATACCGTTGCTAGAGCACTTGACTTGCCATTTGTGACTTTGAGAAGTCAATCCACTGGTCAGC
ATTTTAGGTTATTCATTAGACACGGACCACTTCAAGTTACTGCTGAGGAGGGAGGATTCACCTGTTATGG
ATTGAGTAAGGGAGGATTCGTGCCTTGGTTCTGAGGTACCCGGCCATGCTAGAGTCCGCAAAAATCACCA
GTCTCTCTCTACAAATCTATCTCTCTCTATTTTTCTCCAGAATAATGTGTGAGTAGTTCCCAGATAAGGG
AATTAGGGTTCTTATAGGGTTTCGCTCATGTGTTGAGCATATAAGAAACCCTTAGTATGTATTTGTATTT
GTAAAATACTTCTATCAATAAAATTTCTAATTCCTAAAACCAAAATCCAGTGACCTACTAGAAATAAAAT
ATCTTTATTTTCATTACATCTGTGTGTTGGTTTTTTGTGTGAATCGATAGTACTAACATACGCTCTCCAT
CAAAACAAAACGAAACAAAACAAACTAGCAAAATAGGCTGTCCCCAGTGCAAGTGCAGGTGCCAGAACAT
TTCTCTGAATTCTGAGACTTTTCAACAAAGGGTAATATCGGGAAACCTCCTCGGATTCCATTGCCCAGCT
ATCTGTCACTTCATCAAAAGGACAGTAGAAAAGGAAGGTGGCACCTACAAATGCCATCATTGCGATAAAG
GAAAGGCTATCGTTCAAGATGCCTCTGCCGACAGTGGTCCCAAAGATGGACCCCCACCCACGAGGAGCAT
CGTGGAAAAAGAAGACGTTCCAACCACGTCTTCAAAGCAAGTGGATTGATGTGATATCTCCACTGACGTA
AGGGATGACGCACAATCCCACTATCCTTCGCAAGACCCTTCCTCTATATAAGGAAGTTCATTTCATTTGG
AGAGGACGGCACTAGTGATATGCCAAAGAAGAAGCGGAAGGTCGGGGGTGGTTCTGACAAGAAGTACTCT
ATCGGACTTGCCATCGGAACCAACTCTGTTGGATGGGCTGTTATCACCGATGAGTACAAGGTTCCATCTA
AGAAGTTCAAGGTTCTTGGAAACACCGATAGACACTCTATCAAGAAGAACCTTATCGGTGCTCTTCTTTT
CGATTCTGGAGAGACCGCTGAGGCTACCAGATTGAAGAGAACCGCTAGAAGAAGATACACCAGAAGAAAG
AACAGAATCTGCTACCTTCAGGAAATCTTCTCTAACGAGATGGCTAAGGTTGATGATTCTTTCTTCCACA
GACTTGAGGAGTCTTTCCTTGTTGAGGAGGATAAGAAGCACGAGAGACACCCAATCTTCGGAAACATCGT
TGATGAGGTTGCTTACCACGAGAAGTACCCAACCATCTACCACCTTAGAAAGAAGTTGGTTGATTCTACC
GATAAGGCTGATCTTAGACTTATCTACCTTGCTCTTGCTCACATGATCAAGTTCAGAGGACACTTCCTTA
TCGAGGGAGACCTTAACCCAGATAACTCTGATGTTGATAAGTTGTTCATCCAGCTTGTTCAGACCTACAA
CCAGCTTTTCGAGGAGAACCCAATCAACGCTTCTGGAGTTGATGCTAAGGCTATCCTTTCTGCTAGACTT
TCTAAGTCTCGTAGACTTGAGAACCTTATCGCTCAGCTTCCAGGAGAGAAGAAGAACGGACTTTTCGGAA
ACCTTATCGCTCTTTCTCTTGGACTTACCCCAAACTTCAAGTCTAACTTCGATCTTGCTGAGGATGCTAA
GTTGCAGCTTTCTAAGGATACCTACGATGATGATCTTGATAACCTTCTTGCTCAGATCGGAGATCAGTAC
GCTGATCTTTTCCTTGCTGCTAAGAACCTTTCTGATGCTATCCTTCTTTCTGACATCCTTAGAGTTAACA
CCGAGATCACCAAGGCTCCACTTTCTGCTTCTATGATCAAGAGATACGATGAGCACCACCAGGATCTTAC
CCTTTTGAAGGCTCTTGTTAGACAGCAGCTTCCAGAGAAGTACAAGGAAATCTTCTTCGATCAGTCTAAG
AACGGATACGCTGGATACATCGATGGAGGAGCTTCTCAGGAGGAGTTCTACAAGTTCATCAAGCCAATCC
TTGAGAAGATGGATGGAACCGAGGAGCTTCTTGTTAAGTTGAACAGAGAGGATCTTCTTAGAAAGCAGAG
AACCTTCGATAACGGATCTATCCCACACCAGATCCACCTTGGAGAGCTTCACGCTATCCTTCGTAGACAG
GAGGATTTCTACCCATTCTTGAAGGATAACAGAGAGAAGATCGAGAAGATCCTTACCTTCAGAATCCCAT
ACTACGTTGGACCACTTGCTAGAGGAAACTCTCGTTTCGCTTGGATGACCAGAAAGTCTGAGGAGACCAT
CACCCCTTGGAACTTCGAGGAGGTAAGTTTCTGCTTCTACCTTTGATATATATATAATAATTATCATTAA
TTAGTAGTAATATAATATTTCAAATATTTTTTTCAAAATAAAAGAATGTAGTATATAGCAATTGCTTTTC
TGTAGTTTATAAGTGTGTATATTTTAATTTATAACTTTTCTAATATATGACCAAAATTTGTTGATGTGCA
GGTTGTTGATAAGGGAGCTTCTGCTCAGTCTTTCATCGAGAGAATGACCAACTTCGATAAGAACCTTCCA
AACGAGAAGGTTCTTCCAAAGCACTCTCTTCTTTACGAGTACTTCACCGTTTACAACGAGCTTACCAAGG
TTAAGTACGTTACCGAGGGAATGAGAAAGCCAGCTTTCCTTTCTGGAGAGCAGAAGAAGGCTATCGTTGA
TCTTCTTTTCAAGACCAACAGAAAGGTTACCGTTAAGCAGTTGAAGGAGGATTACTTCAAGAAGATCGAG
TGCTTCGATTCTGTTGAAATCTCTGGAGTTGAGGATAGATTCAACGCTTCTCTTGGAACCTACCACGATC
TTTTGAAGATCATCAAGGATAAGGATTTCCTTGATAACGAGGAGAACGAGGACATCCTTGAGGACATCGT
TCTTACCCTTACCCTTTTCGAGGATAGAGAGATGATCGAGGAGAGACTCAAGACCTACGCTCACCTTTTC
GATGATAAGGTTATGAAGCAGTTGAAGAGAAGAAGATACACCGGATGGGGTAGACTTTCTCGTAAGTTGA
TCAACGGAATCAGAGATAAGCAGTCTGGAAAGACCATCCTTGATTTCTTGAAGTCTGATGGATTCGCTAA
CAGAAACTTCATGCAGCTTATCCACGATGATTCTCTTACCTTCAAGGAGGACATCCAGAAGGCTCAGGTT
TCTGGACAGGGAGATTCTCTTCACGAGCACATCGCTAACCTTGCTGGATCTCCAGCTATCAAGAAGGGAA
TCCTTCAGACCGTTAAGGTTGTTGATGAGCTTGTTAAGGTTATGGGTAGACACAAGCCAGAGAACATCGT
TATCGAGATGGCTAGAGAGAACCAGACCACCCAGAAGGGACAGAAGAACTCTCGTGAGAGAATGAAGAGA
ATCGAGGAGGGAATCAAGGAGCTTGGATCTCAAATCTTGAAGGAGCACCCAGTTGAGAACACCCAGCTTC
AGAACGAGAAGTTGTACCTTTACTACCTTCAGAACGGAAGAGATATGTACGTTGATCAGGAGCTTGACAT
CAACAGACTTTCTGATTACGATGTTGATGCTATCGTTCCACAGTCTTTCTTGAAGGATGATTCTATCGAT
AACAAGGTTCTTACCCGTTCTGATAAGAACAGAGGAAAGTCTGATAACGTTCCATCTGAGGAGGTTGTTA
AGAAGATGAAGAACTACTGGAGACAGCTTCTTAACGCTAAGTTGATCACCCAGAGAAAGTTCGATAACCT
TACCAAGGCTGAGAGAGGAGGACTTTCTGAGCTTGATAAGGCTGGATTCATCAAGAGACAGCTTGTTGAG
ACCAGACAGATCACCAAGCACGTTGCTCAGATCCTTGATTCTCGTATGAACACCAAGTACGATGAGAACG
ATAAGTTGATCAGAGAGGTTAAGGTTATCACCTTGAAGTCTAAGTTGGTTTCTGATTTCAGAAAGGATTT
CCAGTTCTACAAGGTTAGAGAGATCAACAACTACCACCACGCTCACGATGCTTACCTTAACGCTGTTGTT
GGAACCGCTCTTATCAAGAAGTACCCAAAGTTGGAGTCTGAGTTCGTTTACGGAGATTACAAGGTTTACG
ATGTTAGAAAGATGATCGCTAAGTCTGAGCAGGAGATCGGAAAGGCTACCGCTAAGTACTTCTTCTACTC
TAACATCATGAACTTCTTCAAGACCGAGATCACCCTTGCTAACGGAGAGATCAGAAAGAGACCACTTATC
GAGACCAACGGAGAGACCGGAGAGATCGTTTGGGATAAGGGAAGAGATTTCGCTACCGTTAGAAAGGTTC
TTTCTATGCCACAGGTTAACATCGTTAAGAAAACCGAGGTTCAGACCGGAGGATTCTCTAAGGAGTCTAT
CCTTCCAAAGAGAAACTCTGATAAGTTGATCGCTAGAAAGAAGGATTGGGACCCAAAGAAGTACGGAGGA
TTCGATTCTCCAACCGTTGCTTACTCTGTTCTTGTTGTTGCTAAGGTTGAGAAGGGAAAGTCTAAGAAGT
TGAAGTCTGTTAAGGAGCTTCTTGGAATCACCATCATGGAGCGTTCTTCTTTCGAGAAGAACCCAATCGA
TTTCCTTGAGGCTAAGGGATACAAGGAGGTTAAGAAGGATCTTATCATCAAGTTGCCAAAGTACTCTCTT
TTCGAGCTTGAGAACGGAAGAAAGAGAATGCTTGCTTCTGCTGGAGAGCTTCAGAAGGGAAACGAGCTTG
CTCTTCCATCTAAGTACGTTAACTTCCTTTACCTTGCTTCTCACTACGAGAAGTTGAAGGGATCTCCAGA
GGATAACGAGCAGAAGCAGCTTTTCGTTGAGCAGCACAAGCACTACCTTGATGAGATCATCGAGCAAATC
TCTGAGTTCTCTAAGAGAGTTATCCTTGCTGATGCTAACCTTGATAAGGTTCTTTCTGCTTACAACAAGC
ACAGAGATAAGCCAATCAGAGAGCAGGCTGAGAACATCATCCACCTTTTCACCCTTACCAACCTTGGTGC
TCCAGCTGCTTTCAAGTACTTCGATACCACCATCGATAGAAAAAGATACACCTCTACCAAGGAGGTTCTT
GATGCTACCCTTATCCACCAGTCTATCACCGGACTTTACGAGACCAGAATCGATCTTTCTCAGCTTGGAG
GAGATGGTGGGGGCAGTCCTAAAAAGAAAAGGAAGGTGTAAGTCGACCGGCCATGCTAGAGTCCGCAAAA
ATCACCAGTCTCTCTCTACAAATCTATCTCTCTCTATTTTTCTCCAGAATAATGTGTGAGTAGTTCCCAG
ATAAGGGAATTAGGGTTCTTATAGGGTTTCGCTCATGTGTTGAGCATATAAGAAACCCTTAGTATGTATT
TGTATTTGTAAAATACTTCTATCAATAAAATTTCTAATTCCTAAAACCAAAATCCAGTGACCTAGTCACT
CGAGCCAGCTTTTGTTCCCTTTAGTGAGGGTTAATTTCGAGCTTGGCGTAATCATGGTCATAGCTGTTTC
CTGTGTGAAATTGTTATCCGCTCACAATTCCACACAACATACGAGCCGGAAGCATAAAGTGTAAAGCCTG
GGGTGCCTAATGAGTGAGCTAACTCACATTAATTGCGTTGCGCTCACTGCCCGCTTTCCAGTCGGGAAAC
CTGTCGTGCCAGCTGCATTAATGAATCGGCCAACGCGCGGGGAGAGGCGGTTTGCGTATTGGGCGCTCTT
CCGCTTCCTCGCTCACTGACTCGCTGCGCTCGGTCGTTCGGCTGCGGCGAGCGGTATCAGCTCACTCAAA
GGCGGTAATA
